>Addgene plasmid #90274 | BB2_L_12_syn_A_H | addgene full sequence | sequence record 181685 | Addgene NGS Result
CTTTGAGTGAGCTGATACCGCTCGCCGCAGCCGAACGACCGAGCGCAGCGAGTCAGTGAGCGAGGAAGCG
GAAGAGCGCCCAATACGCAAACCGCCTCTCCCCGCGCGTTGGCCGATTCATTAATGCAGCTGGCACGACA
GGTTTCCCGACTGGAAAGCGGGCAGTGAGCGCAACGCAATTAATGTGAGTTAGCTCACTCATTAGGCACC
CCAGGCTTTACACTTTATGCTTCCGGCTCGTATGTTGTGTGGAATTGTGAGCGGATAACAATTTCACACA
GGAAACAGCTATGACCATGATTACGCCAAGCTCTAATACGACTCACTATAGGGAAAGCTCGGTACCACGC
ATGCTGCAGACGCGTTACGTATCGGATCCAGAATTCGTGATGGAAGACGCCATGGTTGGGAGACCCTCGA
GGGATCCGGTCTCCGATCGCGAAAAAACCCCGCCCTGTCAGGGGCGGGGTTTTTTGCGCTCCGCGTCTTC
GATCATCTGAATTCGTCGACAAGCTTCTCGAGCCTAGGCTAGCTCTAGACCACACGTGTGGGGGCCCGAG
CTCGCGGCCGCTGTATTCTATAGTGTCACCTAAATGGCCGCACAATTCACTGGCCGTCGTTTTACAACGT
CGTGACTGGGAAAACCCTGGCGTTACCCAACTTAATCGCCTTGCAGCACATCCCCCTTTCGCCAGCTGGC
GTAATAGCGAAGAGGCCCGCACCGATCGCCCTTCCCAACAGTTGCGCAGCCTGAATGGCGAATGGAAATT
GTAAGCGTTAATATTTTGTTAAAATTCGCGTTAAATTTTTGTTAAATCAGCTCATTTTTTAACCAATAGG
CCGAAATCGGCAAAATCCCTTATAAATCAAAAGAATAGACCGAGATAGGGT
[37 nt withheld, positions 892-928]
AAAGAACGTGGACTCCAACGTCAAAGG
[49 nt withheld, positions 956-1004]
T
[91 nt withheld, positions 1006-1096]
G
[124 nt withheld, positions 1098-1221]
CAGGTGGCACTTTTCGGGGAAATGTGCGCGGAACCCCTATTTGTTTATTTTTCTAAATACATTCAAATAT
GTATCCGCTCATGAGACAATAACCCTGATAAATGCTTCAATAATATTGAAAAAGGAAGAGTATGAGTATT
CAACATTTCCGTGTCGCCCTTATTCCCTTTTTTGCGGCATTTTGCCTTCCTGTTTTTGCTCACCCAGAAA
CGCTGGTGAAAGTAAAAGATGCTGAAGATCAGTTGGGTGCACGAGTGGGTTACATCGAACTGGATCTCAA
CAGCGGTAAGATCCTTGAGAGTTTTCGCCCCGAAGAACGTTTTCCAATGATGAGCACTTTTAAAGTTCTG
CTATGTGGCGCGGTATTATCCCGTATTGACGCCGGGCAAGAGCAACTCGGTCGCCGCATACACTATTCTC
AGAATGACTTGGTTGAGTACTCACCAGTCACAGAAAAGCATCTTACGGATGGCATGACAGTAAGAGAATT
ATGCAGTGCTGCCATAACCATGAGTGATAACACTGCGGCCAACTTACTTCTGACAACGATCGGAGGACCG
AAGGAGCTAACCGCTTTTTTGCACAACATGGGGGATCATGTAACTCGCCTTGATCGTTGGGAACCGGAGC
TGAATGAAGCCATACCAAACGACGAGCGTGACACCACGATGCCTGTAGCAATGGCAACAACGTTGCGCAA
ACTATTAACTGGCGAACTACTTACTCTAGCTTCCCGGCAACAATTAATAGACTGGATGGAGGCGGATAAA
GTTGCAGGACCACTTCTGCGCTCGGCCCTTCCGGCTGGCTGGTTTATTGCTGATAAATCTGGAGCCGGTG
AGCGTGGGTCTCGCGGTATCATTGCAGCACTGGGGCCAGATGGTAAGCCCTCCCGTATCGTAGTTATCTA
CACGACGGGGAGTCAGGCAACTATGGATGAACGAAATAGACAGATCGCTGAGATAGGTGCCTCACTGATT
AAGCATTGGTAACTGTCAGACCAAGTTTACTCATATATACTTTAGATTGATTTAAAACTTCATTTTTAAT
TTAAAAGGATCTAGGTGAAGATCCTTTTTGATAATCTCATGAACAATAAAACTGTCTGCTTACATAAACA
GTAATACAAGGGGTGTAGATCTCATGACCAAAATCCCTTAACGTGAGTTTTCGTTCCACTGAGCGTCAGA
CCCCGTAGAAAAGATCAAAGGATCTTCTTGAGATCCTTTTTTTCTGCGCGTAATCTGCTGCTTGCAAACA
AAAAAACCACCGCTACCAGCGGTGGTTTGTTTGCCGGATCAAGAGCTACCAACTCTTTTTCCGAAGGTAA
CTGGCTTCAGCAGAGCGCAGATACCAAATACTGTTCTTCTAGTGTAGCCGTAGTTAGGCCACCACTTCAA
GAACTCTGTAGCACCGCCTACATACCTCGCTCTGCTAATCCTGTTACCAGTGGCTGCTGCCAGTGGCGAT
AAGTCGTGTCTTACCGGGTTGGACTCAAGACGATAGTTACCGGATAAGGCGCAGCGGTCGGGCTGAACGG
GGGGTTCGTGCACACAGCCCAGCTTGGAGCGAACGACCTACACCGAACTGAGATACCTACAGCGTGAGCT
ATGAGAAAGCGCCACGCTTCCCGAAGGGAGAAAGGCGGACAGGTATCCGGTAAGCGGCAGGGTCGGAACA
GGAGAGCGCACGAGGGAGCTTCCAGGGGGAAACGCCTGGTATCTTTATAGTCCTGTCGGGTTTCGCCACC
TCTGACTTGAGCGTCGATTTTTGTGATGCTCGTCAGGGGGGCGGAGCCTATGGAAAAACGCCAGCAACGC
GGCCTTTTTACGGTTCCTGGCCTTTTGCTGGCCTTTTGCTCACATGTTCTTTCCTGCGTTATCCCCTGAT
TCTGTGGATAACCGTATTACCGC
Features (pLannotate 1.2.2; 12 found; start..end, strand, type, name):
      2..74      +  rep_origin     RSF ori (fragment): Plasmids containing the RSF 1030 origin of replication can be propagated in E. coli cells that contain additional plasmids with compatible origins.
     76..168     +  CDS            lacI (fragment): lac repressor; lacI; The lac repressor binds to the lac operator to inhibit transcription in E. coli. This inhibition can be relieved by adding lactose or isopropyl-β-D-thiogalactopyranoside (IPTG).
    181..202     +  protein_bind   CAP binding site: CAP binding activates transcription in the presence of cAMP. E. coli catabolite activator protein
    217..247     +  promoter       lac promoter: promoter for the E. coli lac operon
    255..271     +  protein_bind   lac operator: The lac repressor binds to the lac operator to inhibit transcription in E. coli. This inhibition can be relieved by adding lactose or isopropyl-β-D-thiogalactopyranoside (IPTG). lac repressor encoded by lacI
    314..332     +  promoter       T7 promoter: promoter for bacteriophage T7 RNA polymerase
    577..595     -  promoter       SP6 promoter: promoter for bacteriophage SP6 RNA polymerase
    605..762     +  CDS            lacZα (fragment): LacZα fragment of β-galactosidase; lacZ fragment
    793..1221    -  rep_origin     f1 ori (sequence partly withheld): f1 bacteriophage origin of replication; arrow indicates direction of (+) strand synthesis
   1248..1352    +  promoter       AmpR promoter: bla
   1353..2213    +  CDS            AmpR: β-lactamase; bla; confers resistance to ampicillin, carbenicillin, and related antibiotics
   2439..3027    +  rep_origin     ori: high-copy-number ColE1/pMB1/pBR322/pUC origin of replication
