[The description below was written by a language model from this plasmid's Addgene catalogue record and pLannotate feature annotations shown in this document.]
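Description:
BB2_L_12_syn_A_H is a small empty-backbone plasmid of roughly 3.1 kb (the catalogue lists 3147 bp and the sequenced record 3,134 nt). It belongs to a modular cloning toolkit developed for metabolic pathway construction and gene integration in Aspergillus niger. It is catalogued as a bacterial vector and carries no gene insert. Its stated content is a linker: between fusion sites FS1 and FS2 of the level-2 backbone (BB2) sits the level-3 backbone (BB3) linker, which bears fusion sites FSA and FSH. Fusion sites in hierarchical assembly schemes of this kind are short defined overhang sequences that set the order and orientation in which parts are joined. A linker like this presumably serves as a placeholder or adapter between assembly levels. The record does not give the cloning method or the enzymes involved, and the fusion sites themselves are not annotated in the feature table.

The annotated features describe a standard pUC/pGEM-like cloning scaffold. It has a high-copy ColE1/pMB1-type origin for replication in E. coli and an AmpR (β-lactamase) gene with its own promoter for ampicillin selection. An f1 origin allows single-stranded DNA production. The cloning region is preceded by a CAP binding site, lac promoter and lac operator. It is flanked by convergent T7 and SP6 promoters and followed by a lacZα fragment. The unannotated stretch between the T7 and SP6 promoters is the likely location of the synthetic linker. Short fragments annotated as RSF ori and lacI are probably residual backbone sequence rather than functional elements. No fungal selection marker, promoter or integration locus is annotated, which is consistent with a role as an E. coli-propagated assembly intermediate.
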