Addgene plasmid #90274: BB2_L_12_syn_A_H
Purpose: (Empty Backbone) BB2 Linker containing between FS1 and FS2 the BB3 linker with FSA and FSH
Depositing lab: Michael Sauer. Depositing organization: Universitaet fur Bodenkultur Wien (BOKU-WIEN). Publication: An efficient tool for metabolic pathway construction and gene integration for Aspergillus niger. Sarkari P, Marx H, Blumhoff ML, Mattanovich D, Sauer M, Steiger MG. Bioresour Technol. 2017 May 4. pii: S0960-8524(17)30643-0. doi: 10.1016/j.biortech.2017.05.004. PubMed 28533066.
Backbone
  Vector backbone: BB2_L_12_syn_A_H
  Backbone size (bp): 3147
  Vector type: Bacterial Expression
Growth in bacteria
  Bacterial resistance: Ampicillin, 100 μg/mL
  Growth temperature: 37°C
  Growth strain: DH5alpha
  Copy number: Unknown
Gene/Insert
  Cloning method: Unknown
  Sequencing primers: 5′ CATTAATGCAGCTGGCAC; 3′ GGTTATTGTCTCATGAGCGG
Terms and licenses: Academic/Nonprofit Terms; Industry Terms: Not Available to Industry
How to cite: BB2_L_12_syn_A_H was a gift from Michael Sauer (Addgene plasmid # 90274 ; http://n2t.net/addgene:90274 ; RRID:Addgene_90274)
